>Addgene plasmid #226418 | pGWB514-35S:SynVrFLS2_22-HA | addgene full sequence | sequence record 450289 | Addgene NGS Result
GGGGTACAGTCTATGCCTCGGGCATCCAAGCAGCAAGCGCGTTACGCCGTGGGTCGATGTTTGATGTTAT
GGAGCAGCAACGATGTTACGCAGCAGGGCAGTCGCCCTAAAACAAAGTTAAACATCATGGGGGAAGCGGT
GATCGCCGAAGTATCGACTCAACTATCAGAGGTAGTTGGCGTCATCGAGCGCCATCTCGAACCGACGTTG
CTGGCCGTACATTTGTACGGCTCCGCAGTGGATGGCGGCCTGAAGCCACACAGTGATATTGATTTGCTGG
TTACGGTGACCGTAAGGCTTGATGAAACAACGCGGCGAGCTTTGATCAACGACCTTTTGGAAACTTCGGC
TTCCCCTGGAGAGAGCGAGATTCTCCGCGCTGTAGAAGTCACCATTGTTGTGCACGACGACATCATTCCG
TGGCGTTATCCAGCTAAGCGCGAACTGCAATTTGGAGAATGGCAGCGCAATGACATTCTTGCAGGTATCT
TCGAGCCAGCCACGATCGACATTGATCTGGCTATCTTGCTGACAAAAGCAAGAGAACATAGCGTTGCCTT
GGTAGGTCCAGCGGCGGAGGAACTCTTTGATCCGGTTCCTGAACAGGATCTATTTGAGGCGCTAAATGAA
ACCTTAACGCTATGGAACTCGCCGCCCGACTGGGCTGGCGATGAGCGAAATGTAGTGCTTACGTTGTCCC
GCATTTGGTACAGCGCAGTAACCGGCAAAATCGCGCCGAAGGATGTCGCTGCCGACTGGGCAATGGAGCG
CCTGCCGGCCCAGTATCAGCCCGTCATACTTGAAGCTAGACAGGCTTATCTTGGACAAGAAGAAGATCGC
TTGGCCTCGCGCGCAGATCAGTTGGAAGAATTTGTCCACTACGTGAAAGGCGAGATCACCAAGGTAGTCG
GCAAATAATGTCTAGCTAGAAATTCGTTCAAGCCGACGCCGCTTCGCGGCGCGGCTTAACTCAAGCGTTA
GATGCACTAAGCACATAATTGCTCACAGCCAAACTATCAGGTCAAGTCTGCTTTTATTATTTTTAAGCGT
GCATAATAAGCCCTACACAAATTGGGAGATATATCATGCATGACCAAAATCCCTTAACGTGAGTTTTCGT
TCCACTGAGCGTCAGACCCCGTAGAAAAGATCAAAGGATCTTCTTGAGATCCTTTTTTTCTGCGCGTAAT
CTGCTGCTTGCAAACAAAAAAACCACCGCTACCAGCGGTGGTTTGTTTGCCGGATCAAAGCTACCAACTC
TTTTTCCGAAGGTAACTGGCTTCAGCAGAGCGCAGATACCAAATACTGTCCTTCTAGTGTAGCCGTAGTT
AGGCCACCACTTCAAGAACTCTGTAGCACCGCCTACATACCTCGCTCTGCTAATCCTGTTACCAGTGGCT
GCTGCCAGTGGCGATAAGTCGTGTCTTACCGGGTTGGACTCAAGACGATAGTTACCGGATAAGGCGCAGC
GGTCGGGCTGAACGGGGGGTTCGTGCACACAGCCCAGCTTGGAGCGAACGACCTACACCGAACTGAGATA
CCTACAGCGTGAGCTATGAGAAAGCGCCACGCTTCCCGAAGGGAGAAAGGCGGACAGGTATCCGGTAAGC
GGCAGGGTCGGAACAGGAGAGCGCACGAGGGAGCTTCCAGGGGGAAACGCCTGGTATCTTTATAGTCCTG
TCGGGTTTCGCCACCTCTGACTTGAGCGTCGATTTTTGTGATGCTCGTCAGGGGGGCGGAGCCTATGGAA
AAACGCCAGCAACGCGGCCTTTTTACGGTTCCTGGCCTTTTGCTGGCCTTTTGCTCACATGTTCTTTCCT
GCGTTATCCCCTGATTCTGTGGATAACCGTATTACCGCCTTTGAGTGAGCTGATACCGCTCGCCGCAGCC
GAACGACCGAGCGCAGCGAGTCAGTGAGCGAGGAAGCGGAAGAGCGCCTGATGCGGTATTTTCTCCTTAC
GCATCTGTGCGGTATTTCACACCGCATATGGTGCACTCTCAGTACAATCTGCTCTGATGCCGCATAGTTA
AGCCAGTATACACTCCGCTATCGCTACGTGACTGGGTCATGGCTGCGCCCCGACACCCGCCAACACCCGC
TGACGCGCCCTGACGGGCTTGTCTGCTCCCGGCATCCGCTTACAGACAAGCTGTGACCGTCTCCGGGAGC
TGCATGTGTCAGAGGTTTTCACCGTCATCACCGAAACGCGCGAGGCAGGGTGCCTTGATGTGGGCGCCGG
CGGTCGAGTGGCGACGGCGCGGCTTGTCCGCGCCCTGGTAGATTGCCTGGCCGTAGGCCAGCCATTTTTG
AGCGGCCAGCGGCCGCGATAGGCCGACGCGAAGCGGCGGGGCGTAGGGAGCGCAGCGACCGAAGGGTAGG
CGCTTTTTGCAGCTCTTCGGCTGTGCGCTGGCCAGACAGTTATGCACAGGCCAGGCGGGTTTTAAGAGTT
TTAATAAGTTTTAAAGAGTTTTAGGCGGAAAAATCGCCTTTTTTCTCTTTTATATCAGTCACTTACATGT
GTGACCGGTTCCCAATGTACGGCTTTGGGTTCCCAATGTACGGGTTCCGGTTCCCAATGTACGGCTTTGG
GTTCCCAATGTACGTGCTATCCACAGGAAAGAGACCTTTTCGACCTTTTTCCCCTGCTAGGGCAATTTGC
CCTAGCATCTGCTCCGTACATTAGGAACCGGCGGATGCTTCGCCCTCGATCAGGTTGCGGTAGCGCATGA
CTAGGATCGGGCCAGCCTGCCCCGCCTCCTCCTTCAAATCGTACTCCGGCAGGTCATTTGACCCGATCAG
CTTGCGCACGGTGAAACAGAACTTCTTGAACTCTCCGGCGCTGCCACTGCGTTCGTAGATCGTCTTGAAC
AACCATCTGGCTTCTGCCTTGCCTGCGGCGCGGCGTGCCAGGCGGTAGAGAAAACGGCCGATGCCGGGAT
CGATCAAAAAGTAATCGGGGTGAACCGTCAGCACGTCCGGGTTCTTGCCTTCTGTGATCTCGCGGTACAT
CCAATCAGCTAGCTCGATCTCGATGTACTCCGGCCGCCCGGTTTCGCTCTTTACGATCTTGTAGCGGCTA
ATCAAGGCTTCACCCTCGGATACCGTCACCAGGCGGCCGTTCTTGGCCTTCTTCGTACGCTGCATGGCAA
CGTGCGTGGTGTTTAACCGAATGCAGGTTTCTACCAGGTCGTCTTTCTGCTTTCCGCCATCGGCTCGCCG
GCAGAACTTGAGTACGTCCGCAACGTGTGGACGGAACACGCGGCCGGGCTTGTCTCCCTTCCCTTCCCGG
TATCGGTTCATGGATTCGGTTAGATGGGAAACCGCCATCAGTACCAGGTCGTAATCCCACACACTGGCCA
TGCCGGCCGGCCCTGCGGAAACCTCTACGTGCCCGTCTGGAAGCTCGTAGCGGATCACCTCGCCAGCTCG
TCGGTCACGCTTCGACAGACGGAAAACGGCCACGTCCATGATGCTGCGACTATCGCGGGTGCCCACGTCA
TAGAGCATCGGAACGAAAAAATCTGGTTGCTCGTCGCCCTTGGGCGGCTTCCTAATCGACGGCGCACCGG
CTGCCGGCGGTTGCCGGGATTCTTTGCGGATTCGATCAGCGGCCGCTTGCCACGATTCACCGGGGCGTGC
TTCTGCCTCGATGCGTTGCCGCTGGGCGGCCTGCGCGGCCTTCAACTTCTCCACCAGGTCATCACCCAGC
GCCGCGCCGATTTGTACCGGGCCGGATGGTTTGCGACCGCTCACGCCGATTCCTCGGGCTTGGGGGTTCC
AGTGCCATTGCAGGGCCGGCAGACAACCCAGCCGCTTACGCCTGGCCAACCGCCCGTTCCTCCACACATG
GGGCATTCCACGGCGTCGGTGCCTGGTTGTTCTTGATTTTCCATGCCGCCTCCTTTAGCCGCTAAAATTC
ATCTACTCATTTATTCATTTGCTCATTTACTCTGGTAGCTGCGCGATGTATTCAGATAGCAGCTCGGTAA
TGGTCTTGCCTTGGCGTACCGCGTACATCTTCAGCTTGGTGTGATCCTCCGCCGGCAACTGAAAGTTGAC
CCGCTTCATGGCTGGCGTGTCTGCCAGGCTGGCCAACGTTGCAGCCTTGCTGCTGCGTGCGCTCGGACGG
CCGGCACTTAGCGTGTTTGTGCTTTTGCTCATTTTCTCTTTACCTCATTAACTCAAATGAGTTTTGATTT
AATTTCAGCGGCCAGCGCCTGGACCTCGCGGGCAGCGTCGCCCTCGGGTTCTGATTCAAGAACGGTTGTG
CCGGCGGCGGCAGTGCCTGGGTAGCTCACGCGCTGCGTGATACGGGACTCAAGAATGGGCAGCTCGTACC
CGGCCAGCGCCTCGGCAACCTCACCGCCGATGCGCGTGCCTTTGATCGCCCGCGACACGACAAAGGCCGC
TTGTAGCCTTCCATCCGTGACCTCAATGCGCTGCTTAACCAGCTCCACCAGGTCGGCGGTGGCCCATATG
TCGTAAGGGCTTGGCTGCACCGGAATCAGCACGAAGTCGGCTGCCTTGATCGCGGACACAGCCAAGTCCG
CCGCCTGGGGCGCTCCGTCGATCACTACGAAGTCGCGCCGGCCGATGGCCTTCACGTCGCGGTCAATCGT
CGGGCGGTCGATGCCGACAACGGTTAGCGGTTGATCTTCCCGCACGGCCGCCCAATCGCGGGCACTGCCC
TGGGGATCGGAATCGACTAACAGAACATCGGCCCCGGCGAGTTGCAGGGCGCGGGCTAGATGGGTTGCGA
TGGTCGTCTTGCCTGACCCGCCTTTCTGGTTAAGTACAGCGATAACCTTCATGCGTTCCCCTTGCGTATT
TGTTTATTTACTCATCGCATCATATACGCAGCGACCGCATGACGCAAGCTGTTTTACTCAAATACACATC
ACCTTTTTAGACGGCGGCGCTCGGTTTCTTCAGCGGCCAAGCTGGCCGGCCAGGCCGCCAGCTTGGCATC
AGACAAACCGGCCAGGATTTCATGCAGCCGCACGGTTGAGACGTGCGCGGGCGGCTCGAACACGTACCCG
GCCGCGATCATCTCCGCCTCGATCTCTTCGGTAATGAAAAACGGTTCGTCCTGGCCGTCCTGGTGCGGTT
TCATGCTTGTTCCTCTTGGCGTTCATTCTCGGCGGCCGCCAGGGCGTCGGCCTCGGTCAATGCGTCCTCA
CGGAAGGCACCGCGCCGCCTGGCCTCGGTGGGCGTCACTTCCTCGCTGCGCTCAAGTGCGCGGTACAGGG
TCGAGCGATGCACGCCAAGCAGTGCAGCCGCCTCTTTCACGGTGCGGCCTTCCTGGTCGATCAGCTCGCG
GGCGTGCGCGATCTGTGCCGGGGTGAGGGTAGGGCGGGGGCCAAACTTCACGCCTCGGGCCTTGGCGGCC
TCGCGCCCGCTCCGGGTGCGGTCGATGATTAGGGAACGCTCGAACTCGGCAATGCCGGCGAACACGGTCA
ACACCATGCGGCCGGCCGGCGTGGTGGTGTCGGCCCACGGCTCTGCCAGGCTACGCAGGCCCGCGCCGGC
CTCCTGGATGCGCTCGGCAATGTCCAGTAGGTCGCGGGTGCTGCGGGCCAGGCGGTCTAGCCTGGTCACT
GTCACAACGTCGCCAGGGCGTAGGTGGTCAAGCATCCTGGCCAGCTCCGGGCGGTCGCGCCTGGTGCCGG
TGATCTTCTCGGAAAACAGCTTGGTGCAGCCGGCCGCGTGCAGTTCGGCCCGTTGGTTGGTCAAGTCCTG
GTCGTCGGTGCTGACGCGGGCATAGCCCAGCAGGCCAGCGGCGGCGCTCTTGTTCATGGCGTAATGTCTC
CGGTTCTAGTCGCAAGTATTCTACTTTATGCGACTAAAACACGCGACAAGAAAACGCCAGGAAAAGGGCA
GGGCGGCAGCCTGTCGCGTAACTTAGGACTTGTGCGACATGTCGTTTTCAGAAGACGGCTGCACTGAACG
TCAGAAGCCGACTGCACTATAGCAGCGGAGGGGTTGGATCAAAGTACTTTGATCCCGAGGGGAACCCTGT
GGTTGGCATGCACATACAAATGGACGAACGGATAAACCTTTTCACGCCCTTTTAAATATCCGATTATTCT
AATAAACGCTCTTTTCTCTTAGGTTTACCCGCCAATATATCCTGTCAAACACTGATAGTTTAAACTGAAG
GCGGGAAACGACAATCTGATCCAAGCTCAAGCTGCTCTAGCATTCGCCATTCAGGCTGCGCAACTGTTGG
GAAGGGCGATCGGTGCGGGCCTCTTCGCTATTACGCCAGCTGGCGAAAGGGGGATGTGCTGCAAGGCGAT
TAAGTTGGGTAACGCCAGGGTTTTCCCAGTCACGACGTTGTAAAACGACGGCCAGTGCCAAGCTTGCATG
CCTGCAGGTCCCCAGATTAGCCTTTTCAATTTCAGAAAGAATGCTAACCCACAGATGGTTAGAGAGGCTT
ACGCAGCAGGTCTCATCAAGACGATCTACCCGAGCAATAATCTCCAGGAAATCAAATACCTTCCCAAGAA
GGTTAAAGATGCAGTCAAAAGATTCAGGACTAACTGCATCAAGAACACAGAGAAAGATATATTTCTCAAG
ATCAGAAGTACTATTCCAGTATGGACGATTCAAGGCTTGCTTCACAAACCAAGGCAAGTAATAGAGATTG
GAGTCTCTAAAAAGGTAGTTCCCACTGAATCAAAGGCCATGGAGTCAAAGATTCAAATAGAGGACCTAAC
AGAACTCGCCGTAAAGACTGGCGAACAGTTCATACAGAGTCTCTTACGACTCAATGACAAGAAGAAAATC
TTCGTCAACATGGTGGAGCACGACACACTTGTCTACTCCAAAAATATCAAAGATACAGTCTCAGAAGACC
AAAGGGCAATTGAGACTTTTCAACAAAGGGTAATATCCGGAAACCTCCTCGGATTCCATTGCCCAGCTAT
CTGTCACTTTATTGTGAAGATAGTGGAAAAGGAAGGTGGCTCCTACAAATGCCATCATTGCGATAAAGGA
AAGGCCATCGTTGAAGATGCCTCTGCCGACAGTGGTCCCAAAGATGGACCCCCACCCACGAGGAGCATCG
TGGAAAAAGAAGACGTTCCAACCACGTCTTCAAAGCAAGTGGATTGATGTGATATCTCCACTGACGTAAG
GGATGACGCACAATCCCACTATCCTTCGCAAGACCCTTCCTCTATATAAGGAAGTTCATTTCATTTGGAG
AGAACACGGGGGACTCTAGAGTTATCAACAAGTTTGTACAAAAAAGCAGGCTCCGCGGCCGCCCCCTTCA
CCATGGTGTCTGAAAGAGTCAGTTTAATCCTATTCCTGGTTTGTTCATTTCTAGTACTGGTACCACCAGT
TCTAACCATGGAGCCAAGCTTAGAAGTTGAACATGAGGCCTTGAAGGCCTTTAAGAATTCAGTTGCTGAC
GACCCCTTTGGAGCCCTTGCAGATTGGAGTGAAGCCAACCATCACTGCAATTGGTCTGGAATCACATGTG
ACCTTTCATCCAATCATGTCATATCGGTCTCGCTGATGGAGAAGCAGCTTGCAGGTCAGATCTCTCCATT
CCTTGGAAACATTTCCATCCTCCAGGTTCTAGACTTGAGTTCCAACTCATTCACTGGCCACATTCCACCT
CAGCTGGGGCTTTGCTCCCAGCTTTTAGAATTGAATCTTTTCCAAAATTCTCTTTCTGGATCAATTCCAC
CAGAACTAGGAAACCTTAGAAATCTGCAGTCATTAGACTTGGGGAGTAACTTCTTGGAAGGAAGCATCCC
CAAAAGCATTTGCAACTGCACTGCCTTGTTGGGACTTGGCATCATCTTCAACAATCTCACAGGTACCATC
CCAACAGACATTGGAAATTTAGCTAATCTTCAAATCCTTGTACTATATAGCAACAATATTATTGGTCCTA
TACCAGTTTCCATAGGTAAGTTGGGAGATTTGCAATCTCTAGACCTAAGTATCAACCAATTGTCTGGTGT
AATGCCTCCAGAGATCGGGAACTTATCGAACTTAGAATATCTTCAATTGTTTGAGAATCGCCTTTCTGGA
AAAATCCCATCAGAACTGGGGCAGTGTAAGAAGCTGATCTATCTGAACTTATACAGCAACCAATTTACAG
GAGGCATTCCTTCTGAGCTAGGAAACTTGGTCCAGTTGGTTGCTCTGAAGTTGTACAAAAATAGGTTAAA
TTCAACAATTCCAAGCTCCTTATTCCAGCTGAAATATTTGGTCCATTTAGGAATATCCGAAAATGAGCTT
ATCGGCACGATACCCTCTGAGTTAGGCAGTTTGCGTAGTTTGCAAGTGTTGACATTGCAATTGAACAAGT
TTACCGGGAAGATTCCAGCCCAAATAACTAATTTGACCAATTTAACTTACTTATCAATGGACTTCAACTT
CCTTACGGGCGAACTGCCTAGTAACATAGGAAGTTTGCACAACTTGAAGAACTTGACATTAAATAACAAC
CTTCTCGAAGGAAGCATTCCTTCATCCATAACTAATTGTACCCGTTTGGTCGTCATCGGCTTGGCCTATA
ATATGATTACGGGTGAAATCCCACAGGGACTTGGACAGCTCCCGAACCTCATATTTCTGAGTTTCGGCAA
GAACCAAATGTCCGGTAACATCCCCGATGACCTGTTTAACTGTTCTAACCTTGCAATCCTGGATTTGGCC
AAAAACAACTTCTCCGGTGTACTCAAACCAGGGATTGGGAAGCTCTATAACCTGCATATTTTTCAGGCAC
ACAAAAACTCACTCGTTGGTCCGATACCACCTGAAATAGGTAATCTCAGTCAACTCTTTTCCCTGAAACT
TAATGGAAATAGCCTGTCCGGGACGGTACCACCAGAACTTAGCAAGCTCTCATTACTTCAGGGGCTTTAC
TTGGACGATAACGCTTTGGAAGGGGCCATACCCGAGGAAATATTTGAGCTTAAGCAATTAAGTGACCTTG
GTTTGGGTGACAACCGGTTCGCAGGACACATTCCACATGCTGTCTCTAAACTTGAGTCGCTTTTGAACTT
GTACCTCAATGGAAACGTGCTCAATGGATCCATCCCAGCAAGCATGGCTCGTCTTTCTCGGCTGGCAATC
TTGGATCTCTCTCACAACCATCTTGTCGGGTCAATACCGGGACCTGTCATTGCTAGTATGAAAAACATGC
AGATATATCTCAACTTTTCACACAATTTCTTATCAGGACCCATTCCAGATGAGATTGGGAAATTGGAGAT
GGTCCAGATCGTAGATATGTCAAACAATAATCTGTCAGGGAGCATTCCAGAGACTCTTCAAGGCTGCAGA
AACTTGTTCAATCTTGATCTGTCAGTGAATGAGCTTTCTGGTCCAGTTCCAGAGAAGGCATTTGCCCAAA
TGGATGTACTTACAAGCTTGAACCTTTCAAGAAATAATTTAAATGGTGGACTACCTGGAAGCTTAGCGAA
TATGAAGAATCTAAGCTCTCTGGACCTTTCTCAGAACAAGTTCAAGGGCATGATCCCGGAGAGTTATGCA
AATATTTCCACCTTGAAGCAGCTGAATCTTTCTTTCAATCAACTGGAAGGCCGTGTTCCAGAGACTGGGA
TATTCAAAAACGTAAGTGCATCTTCTTTGGTGGGAAACCCAGGTCTTTGTGGAACCAAATTTCTAGGGTC
ATGCAGGAATAAGAGCCATTTAGCTGCTTCTCATCGATTCTCCAAGAAAGGTCTGTTGATTCTCGGGGTA
CTTGGATCCCTCATTGTATTGCTGCTTCTCACATTTTCTGTTATAATCTTCTGTCGGTACTTCAGAAAGC
AAAAAACAGTTGAAAATCCAGAACCAGAGTATGCTTCAGCATTGACGCTCAAGAGGTTCAATCAAAAGGA
TTTAGAAATAGCTACCGGCTTCTTTAGTGCAGAAAACATCATTGGGGCCAGCACTTTGAGTACGGTATAC
AAGGGCAGAACGGAAGATGGGAAGATTGTAGCCGTAAAGAAATTGAATTTGCAACAGTTCTCTGCTGAGG
CTGATAAGTGCTTCAATAGAGAAGTGAAGACCCTGAGCCGACTCAGGCACAGAAACCTCGTAAAGGTACT
TGGGTATGCTTGGGAAAGTGGAAAAATAAAGGCTCTAGTTCTGGAATACATGGAGAAGGGGAACTTGGAC
AGCATTATACATGAACCAGGGGTGGATCATTCAAGGTGGACTTTATTGGAGAGAATCAATGTTTGTATTT
CCATTGCAAGGGGGCTGGTTTACTTGCATTCAGGGTATGATTTCCCCATTGTCCACTGTGACTTGAAGCC
TTCTAATGTTCTTTTGGATGGAGATTTGGAGGCCCATGTGAGTGATTTTGGAACATCTCGAGTTCTGGGT
GTTCATCTCCAGGATGGAAGCAGTGTTTCCTTATCATCAGCATTTGAAGGCACAATCGGATACTTGGCAC
CAGAGTTCGCATACATGAGGGAGCTCACAACCAAAGTCGATGTGTTCAGCTTTGGGATCATAGTAATGGA
GTTCCTAACAAAAAGAAGGCCAACAGGACTGGCAGCAGAGGATGGCTTGCCATTGACCTTGCGTCAGCTG
GTGGATGCGGCCCTTGCCAGTGGATCCAAAAGACTTCTTCAAATAGTGGACCCTTTCTTAGCTTCAATTG
TAACAGCGAACGAGGGGGAAGTACTGGAAAAGCTGCTTAAACTGGCCTTGTCTTGCACCTGCACTGAGCC
TGGGGATCGACCCGACATGAATGAGGTGTTGTCCAGTCTTTTGAAGCTAGGAGCAAACATACCACCTCCA
TTACCATCATCATCAAAGGGTGGGCGCGCCGACCCAGCTTTCTTGTACAAAGTGGTTGATAACAGCGGGT
TAATTAACATCTTTTACCCATACGATGTTCCTGACTATGCGGGCTATCCCTATGACGTCCCGGACTATGC
AGGATCCTATCCATATGACGTTCCAGATTACGCTGCTCAGTGCAGCGCTTAGAGCTCGAATTTCCCCGAT
CGTTCAAACATTTGGCAATAAAGTTTCTTAAGATTGAATCCTGTTGCCGGTCTTGCGATGATTATCATAT
AATTTCTGTTGAATTACGTTAAGCATGTAATAATTAACATGTAATGCATGACGTTATTTATGAGATGGGT
TTTTATGATTAGAGTCCCGCAATTATACATTTAATACGCGATAGAAAACAAAATATAGCGCGCAAACTAG
GATAAATTATCGCGCGCGGTGTCATCTATGTTACTAGATCGGGAATTGGTTCCGGAACCAATTCGTAATC
ATGTCATAGCTGTTTCCTGTGTGAAATTGTTATCCGCTCACAATTCCACACAACATACGAGCCGGAAGCA
TAAAGTGTAAAGCCTGGGGTGCCTAATGAGTGAGCTAACTCACATTAGGCTGAATTAGGCGCGCCTATTT
CTATTAATTCCCGATCTAGTAACATAGATGACACCGCGCGCGATAATTTATCCTAGTTTGCGCGCTATAT
TTTGTTTTCTATCGCGTATTAAATGTATAATTGCGGGACTCTAATCATAAAAACCCATCTCATAAATAAC
GTCATGCATTACATGTTAATTATTACATGCTTAACGTAATTCAACAGAAATTATATGATAATCATCGCAA
GACCGGCAACAGGATTCAATCTTAAGAAACTTTATTGCCAAATGTTTGAACGATCGGGGAAATTCGGGGG
ATCGATCCCGCGAACTGTGGACGAGAACTGTGCCACCAAGCGTAAGGCCGTTCTCTCGCATTTGCCTTGC
TAGGCTCGCGCGAGTTGCTGGCTGAGGCGTTCTCGAAATCAGCTCTTGTTCGGTCGGCATCTACTCTATT
CCTTTGCCCTCGGACGAGTGCTGGGGCGTCGGTTTCCACTATCGGCGAGTACTTCTACACAGCCATCGGT
CCAGACGGCCGCGCTTCTGCGGGCGATTTGTGTACGCCCGACAGTCCCGGCTCCGGATCGGACGATTGCG
TCGCATCGACCCTGCGCCCAAGCTGCATCATCGAAATTGCCGTCAACCAAGCTCTGATAGAGTTGGTCAA
GACCAATGCGGAGCATATACGCCCGGAGCCGCGGCGATCCTGCAAGCTCCGGATGCCTCCGCTCGAAGTA
GCGCGTCTGCTGCTCCATACAAGCCAACCACGGCCTCCAGAAGAAGATGTTGGCGACCTCGTATTGGGAA
TCCCCGAACATCGCCTCGCTCCAGTCAATGACCGCTGTTATGCGGCCATTGTCCGTCAGGACATTGTTGG
AGCCGAAATCCGCGTGCACGAGGTGCCGGACTTCGGGGCAGTCCTCGGCCCAAAGCATCAGCTCATCGAG
AGCCTGCGCGACGGACGCACTGACGGTGTCGTCCATCACAGTTTGCCAGTGATACACATGGGGATCAGCA
ATCGCGCATATGAAATCACGCCATGTAGTGTATTGACCGATTCCTTGCGGTCCGAATGGGCCGAACCCGC
TCGTCTGGCTAAGATCGGCCGCAGCGATCGCATCCATGGCCTCCGCGACCGGCTGCAGAACAGCGGGCAG
TTCGGTTTCAGGCAGGTCTTGCAACGTGACACCCTGTGCACGGCGGGAGATGCAATAGGTCAGGCTCTCG
CTGAATGCCCCAATGTCAAGCACTTCCGGAATCGGGAGCGCGGCCGATGCAAAGTGCCGATAAACATAAC
GATCTTTGTAGAAACCATCGGCGCAGCTATTTACCCGCAGGACATATCCACGCCCTCCTACATCGAAGCT
GAAAGCACGAGATTCTTCGCCCTCCGAGAGCTGCATCAGGTCGGAGACGCTGTCGAACTTTTCGATCAGA
AACTTCTCGACAGACGTCGCGGTGAGTTCAGGCTTTTTCATATCTTATTGCCCCCCGGGATCAGATCTGG
ATTGAGAGTGAATATGAGACTCTAATTGGATACCGAGGGGAATTTATGGAACGTCAGTGGAGCATTTTTG
ACAAGAAATATTTGCTAGCTGATAGTGACCTTAGGCGACTTTTGAACGCGCAATAATGGTTTCTGACGTA
TGTGCTTAGCTCATTAAACTCCAGAAACCCGCGGCTGAGTGGCTCCTTCAACGTTGCGGTTCTGTCAGTT
CCAAACGTAAAACGGCTTGTCCCGCGTCATCGGCGGGGGTCATAACGTGACTCCCTTAATTCTCCGCTCA
TGATCTTGATCCCCTGCGCCATCAGATCCTTGGCGGCAAGAAAGCCATCCAGTTTACTTTGCAGGGCTTC
CCAACCTTACCAGAGGGCGCCCCAGCTGGCAATTCCGGTTCGCTTGCTGTCCATAAAACCGCCCAGTCTA
GCTATCGCCATGTAAGCCCACTGCAAGCTACCTGCTTTCTCTTTGCGCTTGCGTTTTCCCTTGTCCAGAT
AGCCCAGTAGCTGACATTCATCCGGGGTCAGCACCGTTTCTGCGGACTGGCTTTCTACGTGTTCCGCTTC
CTTTAGCAGCCCTTGCGCCCTGAGTGCTTGCGGCAGCGTGAAGCTGATCCGTCGAGATTAATAGAAATAA
ATTCAGCCTAATTCGGCGTTAATTCAGTACATTAAAAACGTCCGCAATGTGTTATTAAGTTGTCTAAGCG
TCAATTTGTTTACACCACAATATATCCTGCCACCAGCCAGCCAACAGCTCCCCGACCGGCAGCTCGGCAC
AAAATCACCACTCGATACAGGCAGCCCATCAGTCCGGGACGGCGTCAGCGGGAGAGCCGTTGTAAGGCGG
CAGACTTTGCTCATGTTACCGATGCTATTCGGAAGAACGGCAACTAAGCTGCCGGGTTTGAAACACGGAT
GATCTCGCGGAGGGTAGCATGTTGATTGTAACGATGACAGAGCGTTGCTGCCTGTGATCAATTCGGGCAC
GAACCCAGTGGACATAAGCCTGTTCGGTTCGTAAGCTGTAATGCAAGTAGCGTATGCGCTCACGCAACTG
GTCCAGAACCTTGACCGAACGCAGCGGTGGTAACGGCGCAGTGGCGGTTTTCATGGCTTGTTATGACTGT
TTTTTT
Features (pLannotate 1.2.2; 28 found; start..end, strand, type, name):
     64..120     +  CDS            GmR (fragment): gentamycin acetyltransferase; aacC1; confers resistance to gentamycin
    131..918     +  CDS            SmR (fragment): aminoglycoside adenylyltransferase (Murphy, 1985); aadA; confers resistance to spectinomycin and streptomycin
   1164..1751    +  rep_origin     ori: high-copy-number ColE1/pMB1/pBR322/pUC origin of replication
   1937..2077    -  misc_feature   bom: basis of mobility region from pBR322
   2179..2218    -  CDS            rop (fragment): Rop protein, which maintains plasmids at low copy number; rop
   2421..2615    -  rep_origin     pVS1 oriV: origin of replication for the Pseudomonas plasmid pVS1 (Heeb et al., 2000)
   2681..3754    -  CDS            pVS1 RepA: replication protein from the Pseudomonas plasmid pVS1 (Heeb et al., 2000)
   4183..4812    -  CDS            pVS1 StaA: stability protein from the Pseudomonas plasmid pVS1 (Heeb et al., 2000)
   5372..5773    -  CDS            Y4CG_SINFN (fragment): Protein inferred from homology: Swiss-Prot protein existence level 3. From Sinorhizobium fredii (strain NBRC 101917 / NGR234).
   6113..6137    -  misc_feature   RB T-DNA repeat: right border repeat from nopaline C58 T-DNA
   6203..6357    -  CDS            lacZα (fragment): LacZα fragment of β-galactosidase; lacZ fragment
   6360..6380    -  misc_feature   MCS (fragment): pUC18/19 multiple cloning site
   6871..7212    +  promoter       CaMV 35S promoter: strong constitutive promoter from cauliflower mosaic virus
   7238..7262    +  protein_bind   attB1: mutant version of attB; recombination site for the Gateway® BP reaction BP Clonase™
   7367..7633    +  CDS            FLS2 (fragment): FLS2_ARATH - Experimental evidence at protein level: Swiss-Prot protein existence level 1. Constitutes the pattern-recognition receptor (PPR) that determines the specific perception of flagellin (flg22), a potent elicitor of the defense response to pathogen-associated molecular patterns (PAMPs). Flagellin-binding to the receptor is the first step to initiate the innate immune MAP kinase signaling cascade (MEKK1, MKK4/MKK5 and MPK3/MPK6), resulting in enhanced resistance against pathogens. Binding to the effector AvrPto1 or to the phosphatase hopD2 from Pseudomonas syringae blocks the downstrea
   9146..10759   +  CDS            FLS2 (fragment): FLS2_ORYSJ - Experimental evidence at protein level: Swiss-Prot protein existence level 1. Constitutes the pattern-recognition receptor (PPR) that determines the specific perception of flagellin (flg22), a potent elicitor of the defense response to pathogen-associated molecular patterns (PAMPs). Recognizes flg22 from Pseudomonas aeruginosa and Acidovorax avenae. flg22 is a peptide derived from the bacterial flagellin N-terminus sequence (PubMed:18986259, PubMed:25617720). Does not recognize flg22 from Xanthomonas oryzae pv. oryzae (Xoo) or Xanthomonas oryzae pv. oryzicola (Xoc) (PubMed:2561772
  10812..10836   -  protein_bind   attB2: mutant version of attB; recombination site for the Gateway® BP reaction BP Clonase™
  10865..10954   +  CDS            3xHA: three tandem HA epitope tags
  10988..11240   +  terminator     NOS terminator: nopaline synthase terminator and poly(A) signal
  11295..11317   -  protein_bind   lac operator (fragment): The lac repressor binds to the lac operator to inhibit transcription in E. coli. This inhibition can be relieved by adding lactose or isopropyl-β-D-thiogalactopyranoside (IPTG). lac repressor encoded by lacI
  11321..11351   -  promoter       lac promoter: promoter for the E. coli lac operon
  11366..11387   -  protein_bind   CAP binding site: CAP binding activates transcription in the presence of cAMP. E. coli catabolite activator protein
  11423..11675   -  terminator     NOS terminator: nopaline synthase terminator and poly(A) signal
  11826..12851   -  CDS            HygR: aminoglycoside phosphotransferase from E. coli; aph(4)-Ia; confers resistance to hygromycin
  12903..13082   -  promoter       NOS promoter: nopaline synthase promoter
  13162..13491   -  CDS            tnpA (fragment): TN5P_ECOLX - Also known as tnp. Experimental evidence at protein level: Swiss-Prot protein existence level 1. Mediates transposition of transposon Tn5 by a 'cut and paste' mechanism. First, the monomeric transposase binds the 19 bp inverted DNA repeats flanking the transposon. Then, dimerization of the DNA- bound transposase creates a synaptic DNA complex. After nicking of the first DNA strand, excision of the transposon proceeds through a series of intermediates. The transposase then mediates the insertion of the transposon at a new site by strand transfer. The activity of the wild- type tran
  13588..13612   -  misc_feature   LB T-DNA repeat: left border repeat from nopaline C58 T-DNA
  13871..13894   +  promoter       Pc promoter (fragment): intI1 (promoter lies within the coding sequence); class 1 integron promoter
