[The description below was written by a language model from this plasmid's Addgene catalogue record and pLannotate feature annotations shown in this document.]
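Description:
pGWB514-35S:SynVrFLS2_22-HA is a roughly 14 kb plant expression binary vector built on the Gateway-compatible pGWB514 backbone, designed for T-DNA delivery into plant cells. Outside the T-DNA borders it carries a high-copy ColE1/pUC-type origin with the pBR322 bom region for propagation in E. coli. It also carries the pVS1 oriV with the RepA and StaA replication and stability genes, a module commonly used to maintain binary vectors in Agrobacterium. Bacterial selection is by spectinomycin, conferred by the aadA adenylyltransferase gene. The gentamicin resistance, rop, lacZα, transposase and integron promoter annotations are only partial remnants of the backbone's construction history.

Between the nopaline-type right and left border repeats lie two cassettes. In the first, the constitutive CaMV 35S promoter drives the synthetic insert SynVrFLS2_22, listed at about 4 kb. The insert is flanked by attB1 and attB2 sites left by the Gateway recombination used for cloning. It is followed by a triple HA epitope tag positioned to form the C-terminal fusion the record describes, and by a NOS terminator. The annotation tool recognises parts of the insert only as fragments similar to Arabidopsis and rice FLS2, the leucine-rich repeat receptor kinase that perceives the bacterial flagellin epitope flg22. This patchy matching is consistent with an engineered, non-native receptor sequence, but the record does not spell out the specific design changes. The second cassette places the hygromycin phosphotransferase gene under the NOS promoter and terminator for selection of transformed plant tissue. The stated purpose is expression of the SynVrFLS2_22 protein in plants, with the HA tag allowing immunodetection, in the context of work on engineering receptors for expanded flagellin perception.
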