Addgene plasmid #226418: pGWB514-35S:SynVrFLS2_22-HA
Purpose: Expressing SynVrFLS2_22 protein in plants
Depositing lab: Gitta Coaker. Depositing organization: University of California, Davis. Publication: Unlocking expanded flagellin perception through rational receptor engineering. Li T, Jarquin Bolanos E, Stevens DM, Sha H, Prigozhin DM, Coaker G. Nat Plants. 2025 Aug;11(8):1628-1641. doi: 10.1038/s41477-025-02049-y. Epub 2025 Jul 28. PubMed 40721669.
Backbone
  Vector backbone: pGWB514
  Vector type: Plant Expression
  Selectable markers: Hygromycin
Growth in bacteria
  Bacterial resistance: Spectinomycin, 50 μg/mL
  Growth temperature: 37°C
  Growth strain: DH5alpha
  Copy number: High Copy
Gene/Insert
  Gene/Insert name: SynVrFLS2_22
  Species: Synthetic
  Insert size (bp): 4000
  Promoter: 35S
  Tag / fusion protein: HA (C terminal on insert)
  Cloning method: Gateway Cloning
Terms and licenses: Academic/Nonprofit Terms; Industry Terms: Not Available to Industry
How to cite: pGWB514-35S:SynVrFLS2_22-HA was a gift from Gitta Coaker (Addgene plasmid # 226418 ; http://n2t.net/addgene:226418 ; RRID:Addgene_226418)
